>Addgene plasmid #40420 | LRRK2_1867_2161_F1908A_L1936R_V2048S | depositor full sequence | sequence record 52097 | LRRK2_1867_2161_F1908A_L1936R_V2048S sequence 9085 bps
GGAACGGCTCCGCCCACTATTAATGAAATTAAAAATTCCAATTTTAAAAAACGCAGCAAGAGAAACATTT
GTATGAAAGAATGCGTAGAAGGAAAGAAAAATGTCGTCGACATGCTGAACAACAAGATTAATATGCCTCC
GTGTATAAAAAAAATATTGAACGATTTGAAAGAAAACAATGTACCGCGCGGCGGTATGTACAGGAAGAGG
TTTATACTAAACTGTTACATTGCAAACGTGGTTTCGTGTGCCAAGTGTGAAAACCGATGTTTAATCAAGG
CTCTGACGCATTTCTACAACCACGACTCCAAGTGTGTGGGTGAAGTCATGCATCTTTTAATCAAATCCCA
AGATGTGTATAAACCACCAAACTGCCAAAAAATGAAAACTGTCGACAAGCTCTGTCCGTTTGCTGGCAAC
TGCAAGGGTCTCAATCCTATTTGTAATTATTGAATAATAAAACAATTATAAATGCTAAATTTGTTTTTTA
TTAACGATACAAACCAAACGCAACAAGAACATTTGTAGTATTATCTATAATTGAAAACGCGTAGTTATAA
TCGCTGAGGTAATATTTAAAATCATTTTCAAATGATTCACAGTTAATTTGCGACAATATAATTTTATTTT
CACATAAACTAGACGCCTTGTCGTCTTCTTCTTCGTATTCCTTCTCTTTTTCATTTTTCTCTTCATAAAA
ATTAACATAGTTATTATCGTATCCATATATGTATCTATCGTATAGAGTAAATTTTTTGTTGTCATAAATA
TATATGTCTTTTTTAATGGGGTGTATAGTACCGCTGCGCATAGTTTTTCTGTAATTTACAACAGTGCTAT
TTTCTGGTAGTTCTTCGGAGTGTGTTGCTTTAATTATTAAATTTATATAATCAATGAATTTGGGATCGTC
GGTTTTGTACAATATGTTGCCGGCATAGTACGCAGCTTCTTCTAGTTCAATTACACCATTTTTTAGCAGC
ACCGGATTAACATAACTTTCCAAAATGTTGTACGAACCGTTAAACAAAAACAGTTCACCTCCCTTTTCTA
TACTATTGTCTGCGAGCAGTTGTTTGTTGTTAAAAATAACAGCCATTGTAATGAGACGCACAAACTAATA
TCACAAACTGGAAATGTCTATCAATATATAGTTGCTGATCAGATCCTCATTGTTTGCCTCCCTGCTGCGG
TTTTTCACCGAAGTTCATGCCAGTCCAGCGTTTTTGCAGCAGAAAAGCCGCCGACTTCGGTTTGCGGTCG
CGAGTGAAGATCCCTTTCTTGTTACCGCCAACGCGCAATATGCCTTGCGAGGTCGCAAAATCGGCGAAAT
TCCATACCTGTTCACCGACGACGGCGCTGACGCGATCAAAGACGCGGTGATACATATCCAGCCATGCACA
CTGATACTCTTCACTCCACATGTCGGTGTACATTGAGTGCAGCCCGGCTAACGTATCCACGCCGTATTCG
GTGATGATAATCGGCTGATGCAGTTTCTCCTGCCAGGCCAGAAGTTCTTTTTCCAGTACCTTCTCTGCCG
TTTCCAAATCGCCGCTTTGGACATACCATCCGTAATAACGGTTCAGGCACAGCACATCAAAGAGATCGCT
GATGGTATCGGTGTGAGCGTCGCAGAACATTACATTGACGCAGGTGATCGGACGCGTCGGGTCGAGTTTA
CGCGTTGCTTCCGCCAGTGGCGCGAAATATTCCCGTGCACCTTGCGGACGGGTATCCGGTTCGTTGGCAA
TACTCCACATCACCACGCTTGGGTGGTTTTTGTCACGCGCTATCAGCTCTTTAATCGCCTGTAAGTGCGC
TTGCTGAGTTTCCCCGTTGACTGCCTCTTCGCTGTACAGTTCTTTCGGCTTGTTGCCCGCTTCGAAACCA
ATGCCTAAAGAGAGCGAAAAGCCGACAGCAGCAGTTTCATCAATCACCACGATGCCATGTTCATCTGCCC
AGTCGAGCATCTCTTCAGCGTAAGGGTAATGCGAGGTACGGTAGGAGTTGGCCCCAATCCAGTCCATTAA
TGCGTGGTCGTGCACCATCAGCACGTTATCGAATCCTTTGCCACGTAAGTCCGCATCTTCATGACGACCA
AAGCCAGTAAAGTAGAACGGTTTGTGGTTAATCAGGAACTGTTGGCCCTTCACTGCCACTGACCGGATGC
CGACGCGAAGCGGGTAGATATCACACTCTGTCTGGCTTTTGGCTGTGACGCACAGTTCATAGAGATAACC
TTCACCCGGTTGCCAGAGGTGCGGATTCACCACTTGCAAAGTCCCGCTAGTGCCTTGTCCAGTTGCAACC
ACCTGTTGATCCGCATCACGCAGTTCAACGCTGACATCACCATTGGCCACCACCTGCCAGTCAACAGACG
CGTGGTTACAGTCTTGCGCGACATGCGTCACCACGGTGATATCGTCCACCCAGGTGTTCGGCGTGGTGTA
GAGCATTACGCTGCGATGGATTCCGGCATAGTTAAAGAAATCATGGAAGTAAGACTGCTTTTTCTTGCCG
TTTTCGTCGGTAATCACCATTCCCGGCGGGATAGTCTGCCAGTTCAGTTCGTTGTTCACACAAACGGTGA
TACGTACACTTTTCCCGGCAATAACATACGGCGTGACATCGGCTTCAAATGGCGTATAGCCGCCCTGATG
CTCCATCACTTCCTGATTATTGACCCACACTTTGCCGTAATGAGTGACCGCATCGAAACGCAGCACGATA
CGCTGGCCTGCCCAACCTTTCGGTATAAAGACTTCGCGCTGATACCAGACGTTGCCCGCATAATTACGAA
TATCTGCATCGGCGAACTGATCGTTAAAACTGCCTGGCACAGCAATTGCCCGGCTTTCTTGTAACGCGCT
TTCCCACCAACGCTGATCAATTCCACAGTTTTCGCGATCCAGACTGAATGCCCACAGGCCGTCGAGTTTT
TTGATTTCACGGGTTGGGGTTTCTACAGGACGGACCATATTTATAGGTGTAATTTATGTAGCTGTAATTT
TTACCTTATTAATATTTTTTACGCTTTGCATTCGACGACTGAACTCCCAAATATATGTTTAACTCGTCTT
GGTCGTTTGAATTTTTGTTGCTGTGTTTCCTAATATTTTCCATCACCTTAAATATGTTATTGTAATCCTC
AATGTTGAACTTGCAATTGGACACGGCATAGTTTTCCATAGTCGTGTAAAACATGGTATTGGCTGCATTG
TAATACATCCGACTGAGCGGGTACGGATCTATGTGTTTGAGCAGCCTGTTCAAAAACTCTGCATCGTCGC
AAAACGGAATTTCGTCGACAGATCTGATCATGGAGATAATTAAAATGATAACCATCTCGCAAATAAATAA
GTATTTTACTGTTTTCGTAACAGTTTTGTAATAAAAAAACCTATAAATATAGGATCTATGCACCACCATC
ACCACCATCACCACGAGAACCTTTATTTCCAAGGATCAATGGCACCGATCCTGGGGTATTGGAAGATCAA
GGGCCTAGTGCAGCCCACTCGTCTGCTCCTGGAGTACCTAGAAGAGAAGTATGAGGAGCACCTTTATGAG
CGGGACGAGGGTGACAAGTGGCGCAATAAGAAATTCGAGCTAGGCTTGGAATTCCCCAATCTGCCTTATT
ACATCGATGGCGACGTTAAGTTGACTCAGTCCATGGCCATCATCCGCTACATCGCCGACAAGCACAATAT
GCTAGGCGGGTGCCCGAAGGAGCGAGCTGAGATCTCTATGTTGGAAGGGGCCGTGCTGGATATCCGCTAC
GGCGTGAGCCGCATTGCATACTCAAAGGATTTCGAGACCCTCAAGGTTGACTTCCTGTCAAAGCTGCCTG
AAATGCTAAAGATGTTCGAAGACCGTCTCTGTCATAAGACCTACCTGAACGGGGACCACGTGACACACCC
GGACTTTATGTTGTATGACGCTCTGGACGTCGTGCTTTATATGGACCCTATGTGCCTGGACGCTTTTCCC
AAACTAGTGTGTTTCAAGAAACGTATCGAAGCTATCCCTCAGATTGATAAGTACCTGAAGTCCTCAAAGT
ACATCGCCTGGCCCCTTCAAGGTTGGCAAGCCACATTTGGCGGTGGCGACCATCCTCCCAAGTCAGACCT
AGTGCCTAGGCACAACCAGACCAGCCTATATAAGAAAGCCGGGTCAGCTGCCGCTGTGCTGGAGGAGAAC
CTGTATTTCCAGGGCGGATCCAACATCATGCTCAACAACGATGAGCTCGAATTTGAACAAGCTCCAGAAT
TCCTGCTCGGCGACGGCTCTTTCGGCTCCGTATACCGTGCTGCTTATGAAGGCGAAGAAGTCGCCGTAAA
GATCGCTAACAAGCACACCTCGCTCCGTCTGCTCCGTCAGGAACTGGTCGTTCTGTGTCATCTGCACCAT
CCGAGCCTCATCTCCCTGCGTGCCGCTGGCATCCGTCCTCGTATGCTGGTGATGGAGCTGGCATCCAAGG
GCTCTCTCGACCGCCTGCTGCAGCAGGACAAGGCTTCTCTGACCCGTACTCTGCAGCATCGTATCGCTCT
GCATGTAGCTGACGGCCTGCGTTATCTTCATTCTGCAATGATCATTTATCGCGACCTGAAACCTCATAAT
GTACTGCTGTTTACTCTGTACCCGAACGCTGCCATCATCGCTAAGATTGCAGACTATGGTATTGCGCAGT
ACTGCTGCCGCATGGGCATTAAAACAAGCGAAGGTACGCCGGGTTTCCGTGCTCCAGAAGTGGCTCGTGG
CAACTCCATTTACAACCAGCAAGCTGACGTTTACTCGTTCGGTCTGCTCCTGTACGATATCCTGACTACC
GGCGGCCGTATCGTAGAAGGTCTGAAGTTCCCTAACGAATTCGACGAACTGGAAATCCAGGGCAAGCTGC
CAGACCCGGTTAAAGAATACGGTTGCGCTCCGTGGCCGATGGTAGAGAAGCTCATCAAACAGTGCCTTAA
AGAAAACCCTCAGGAACGTCCAACCTCTGCTCAAGTGTTCGACATCCTTAACAGCGCTGAACTCGTCTGT
CTGACTCGCCGTATTCTCCTGCCTAAGAATGTTATCGTGGAATGTATGGTTGCTACTCACCATAACTGAT
GATAAGCTTTAGTAAGCACTCGAGCACCACCACCACCACCACTAACCTAGGTAGCTGAGCGCATGCAAGC
TGATCCGGGTTATTAGTACATTTATTAAGCGCTAGATTCTGTGCGTTGTTGATTTACAGACAATTGTTGT
ACGTATTTTAATAATTCATTAAATTTATAATCTTTAGGGTGGTATGTTAGAGCGAAAATCAAATGATTTT
CAGCGTCTTTATATCTGAATTTAAATATTAAATCCTCAATAGATTTGTAAAATAGGTTTCGATTAGTTTC
AAACAAGGGTTGTTTTTCCGAACCGATGGCTGGACTATCTAATGGATTTTCGCTCAACGCCACAAAACTT
GCCAAATCTTGTAGCAGCAATCTAGCTTTGTCGATATTCGTTTGTGTTTTGTTTTGTAATAAAGGTTCGA
CGTCGTTCAAAATATTATGCGCTTTTGTATTTCTTTCATCACTGTCGTTAGTGTACAATTGACTCGACGT
AAACACGTTAAATAGAGCTTGGACATATTTAACATCGGGCGTGTTAGCTTTATTAGGCCGATTATCGTCG
TCGTCCCAACCCTCGTCGTTAGAAGTTGCTTCCGAAGACGATTTTGCCATAGCCACACGACGCCTATTAA
TTGTGTCGGCTAACACGTCCGCGATCAAATTTGTAGTTGAGCTTTTTGGAATTATTTCTGATTGCGGGCG
TTTTTGGGCGGGTTTCAATCTAACTGTGCCCGATTTTAATTCAGACAACACGTTAGAAAGCGATGGTGCA
GGCGGTGGTAACATTTCAGACGGCAAATCTACTAATGGCGGCGGTGGTGGAGCTGATGATAAATCTACCA
TCGGTGGAGGCGCAGGCGGGGCTGGCGGCGGAGGCGGAGGCGGAGGTGGTGGCGGTGATGCAGACGGCGG
TTTAGGCTCAAATGTCTCTTTAGGCAACACAGTCGGCACCTCAACTATTGTACTGGTTTCGGGCGCCGTT
TTTGGTTTGACCGGTCTGAGACGAGTGCGATTTTTTTCGTTTCTAATAGCTTCCAACAATTGTTGTCTGT
CGTCTAAAGGTGCAGCGGGTTGAGGTTCCGTCGGCATTGGTGGAGCGGGCGGCAATTCAGACATCGATGG
TGGTGGTGGTGGTGGAGGCGCTGGAATGTTAGGCACGGGAGAAGGTGGTGGCGGCGGTGCCGCCGGTATA
ATTTGTTCTGGTTTAGTTTGTTCGCGCACGATTGTGGGCACCGGCGCAGGCGCCGCTGGCTGCACAACGG
AAGGTCGTCTGCTTCGAGGCAGCGCTTGGGGTGGTGGCAATTCAATATTATAATTGGAATACAAATCGTA
AAAATCTGCTATAAGCATTGTAATTTCGCTATCGTTTACCGTGCCGATATTTAACAACCGCTCAATGTAA
GCAATTGTATTGTAAAGAGATTGTCTCAAGCTCGGATCGATCCCGCACGCCGATAACAAGCCTTTTCATT
TTTACTACAGCATTGTAGTGGCGAGACACTTCGCTGTCGTCGAGGTTTAAACGCTTCCTCGCTCACTGAC
TCGCTGCGCTCGGTCGTTCGGCTGCGGCGAGCGGTATCAGCTCACTCAAAGGCGGTAATACGGTTATCCA
CAGAATCAGGGGATAACGCAGGAAAGAACATGTGAGCAAAAGGCCAGCAAAAGGCCAGGAACCGTAAAAA
GGCCGCGTTGCTGGCGTTTTTCCATAGGCTCCGCCCCCCTGACGAGCATCACAAAAATCGACGCTCAAGT
CAGAGGTGGCGAAACCCGACAGGACTATAAAGATACCAGGCGTTTCCCCCTGGAAGCTCCCTCGTGCGCT
CTCCTGTTCCGACCCTGCCGCTTACCGGATACCTGTCCGCCTTTCTCCCTTCGGGAAGCGTGGCGCTTTC
TCATAGCTCACGCTGTAGGTATCTCAGTTCGGTGTAGGTCGTTCGCTCCAAGCTGGGCTGTGTGCACGAA
CCCCCCGTTCAGCCCGACCGCTGCGCCTTATCCGGTAACTATCGTCTTGAGTCCAACCCGGTAAGACACG
ACTTATCGCCACTGGCAGCAGCCACTGGTAACAGGATTAGCAGAGCGAGGTATGTAGGCGGTGCTACAGA
GTTCTTGAAGTGGTGGCCTAACTACGGCTACACTAGAAGGACAGTATTTGGTATCTGCGCTCTGCTGAAG
CCAGTTACCTTCGGAAAAAGAGTTGGTAGCTCTTGATCCGGCAAACAAACCACCGCTGGTAGCGGTGGTT
TTTTTGTTTGCAAGCAGCAGATTACGCGCAGAAAAAAAGGATCTCAAGAAGATCCTTTGATCTTTTCTAC
GGGGTCTGACGCTCAGTGGAACGAAAACTCACGTTAAGGGATTTTGGTCATGAGATTATCAAAAAGGATC
TTCACCTAGATCCTTTTAAATTAAAAATGAAGTTTTAAATCAATCTAAAGTATATATGAGTAAACTTGGT
CTGACAGTTACCAATGCTTAATCAGTGAGGCACCTATCTCAGCGATCTGTCTATTTCGTTCATCCATAGT
TGCCTGACTCCCCGTCGTGTAGATAACTACGATACGGGAGGGCTTACCATCTGGCCCCAGTGCTGCAATG
ATACCGCGAGACCCACGCTCACCGGCTCCAGATTTATCAGCAATAAACCAGCCAGCCGGAAGGGCCGAGC
GCAGAAGTGGTCCTGCAACTTTATCCGCCTCCATCCAGTCTATTAATTGTTGCCGGGAAGCTAGAGTAAG
TAGTTCGCCAGTTAATAGTTTGCGCAACGTTGTTGCCATTGCTACAGGCATCGTGGTGTCACGCTCGTCG
TTTGGTATGGCTTCATTCAGCTCCGGTTCCCAACGATCAAGGCGAGTTACATGATCCCCCATGTTGTGCA
AAAAAGCGGTTAGCTCCTTCGGTCCTCCGATCGTTGTCAGAAGTAAGTTGGCCGCAGTGTTATCACTCAT
GGTTATGGCAGCACTGCATAATTCTCTTACTGTCATGCCATCCGTAAGATGCTTTTCTGTGACTGGTGAG
TACTCAACCAAGTCATTCTGAGAATAGTGTATGCGGCGACCGAGTTGCTCTTGCCCGGCGTCAATACGGG
ATAATACCGCGCCACATAGCAGAACTTTAAAAGTGCTCATCATTGGAAAACGTTCTTCGGGGCGAAAACT
CTCAAGGATCTTACCGCTGTTGAGATCCAGTTCGATGTAACCCACTCGTGCACCCAACTGATCTTCAGCA
TCTTTTACTTTCACCAGCGTTTCTGGGTGAGCAAAAACAGGAAGGCAAAATGCCGCAAAAAAGGGAATAA
GGGCGACACGGAAATGTTGAATACTCATACTCTTCCTTTTTCAATATTATTGAAGCATTTATCAGGGTTA
TTGTCTCATGAGCGGATACATATTTGAATGTATTTAGAAAAATAAACAAATAGGGGTTCCGCGCACATTT
CCCCGAAAAGTGCCACCTG
[124 nt withheld, positions 8560-8683]
C
[91 nt withheld, positions 8685-8775]
A
[49 nt withheld, positions 8777-8825]
CCTTTGACGTTGGAGTCCACGTTCTTT
[37 nt withheld, positions 8853-8889]
ACCCTATCTCGGTCTATTCTTTTGATTTATAAGGGATTTTGCCGATTTCGGCCTATTGGTTAAAAAATGA
GCTGATTTAACAAAAATTTAACGCGAATTTTAACAAAATATTAACGTTTACAATTTCCCATTCGCCATTC
AGGCTGCGCAACTGTTGGGAAGGGCGATCGGTGCGGGCCTCTTCGCTATTACGCCA
Features (pLannotate 1.2.2; 15 found; start..end, strand, type, name):
    329..453     +  CDS            lef2: baculovirus late expression factor 2
    491..1096    +  CDS            ORF603: baculovirus ORF603 protein
   1167..2972    -  CDS            GUS: β-glucuronidase; uidA (or gusA) from E. coli
   2987..3302    -  promoter       p6.9 promoter: Autographa californica p6.9; baculovirus late basic protein promoter
   3317..3408    +  promoter       polyhedrin promoter: polh from Autographa californica; promoter for the baculovirus polyhedrin gene
   3469..4122    +  CDS            GST26_SCHJA: Experimental evidence at protein level: Swiss-Prot protein existence level 1. GST isoenzymes appear to play a central role in the parasite detoxification system. Other functions are also suspected including a role in increasing the solubility of haematin in the parasite gut. From Schistosoma japonicum (Blood fluke).
   4222..5106    +  CDS            LRRK2 (fragment): LRRK2_HUMAN - Also known as PARK8. Experimental evidence at protein level: Swiss-Prot protein existence level 1. Serine/threonine-protein kinase which phosphorylates a broad range of proteins involved in multiple processes such as neuronal plasticity, autophagy, and vesicle trafficking (PubMed:20949042, PubMed:22012985, PubMed:26824392, PubMed:29125462, PubMed:28720718, PubMed:29127255, PubMed:30398148, PubMed:29212815, PubMed:30635421, PubMed:21850687, PubMed:23395371, PubMed:17114044, PubMed:24687852, PubMed:26014385, PubMed:25201882). Is a key regulator of RAB GTPases by regulating the GTP/
   5135..5152    +  CDS            9xHis (fragment): 9xHis affinity tag
   5189..6546    +  misc_recomb    baculovirus recombination region (ORF1629): contains part of ORF1629
   6544..6621    -  CDS            P61 (fragment): P78_NPVAC - Experimental evidence at protein level: Swiss-Prot protein existence level 1. Plays a role in the transport of the nucleocapsids from the cytoplasm toward the host nucleus together with the host actin- polymerizing Arp2/3 complex. From Autographa californica nuclear polyhedrosis virus (AcMNPV).
   6809..7397    -  rep_origin     ori: high-copy-number ColE1/pMB1/pBR322/pUC origin of replication
   7568..8428    -  CDS            AmpR: β-lactamase; bla; confers resistance to ampicillin, carbenicillin, and related antibiotics
   8429..8533    -  promoter       AmpR promoter: bla
   8560..9015    +  rep_origin     f1 ori (sequence partly withheld): f1 bacteriophage origin of replication; arrow indicates direction of (+) strand synthesis
   9020..1       -  CDS            lacZα (fragment) (across the origin): LacZα fragment of β-galactosidase; lacZ fragment
