[The description below was written by a language model from this plasmid's Addgene catalogue record and pLannotate feature annotations shown in this document.]
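Description:
LRRK2_1867_2161_F1908A_L1936R_V2048S is a baculovirus transfer plasmid built on the pEMB017 backbone (Emerald) for producing a fragment of human LRRK2 in insect cells. In bacteria it is maintained as a high-copy plasmid through a ColE1/pUC-type origin and selected with ampicillin via the β-lactamase gene; an f1 origin and a remnant of lacZα are also annotated. The expression region is flanked by baculoviral sequences, with lef2 and ORF603 on one side and the ORF1629 recombination region on the other. These serve as homology arms for recombination with baculovirus genomic DNA to generate recombinant virus.

The payload is driven by the very late polyhedrin (polH) promoter and encodes residues 1867–2161 of LRRK2, a span the feature table annotates as an 885-nt fragment matching the human serine/threonine kinase also known as PARK8. The insert carries three substitutions: F1908A, L1936R and V2048S; the record does not explain their purpose. A Schistosoma japonicum GST coding sequence lies upstream of the LRRK2 fragment, consistent with the catalogued N-terminal GST-Tev fusion, in which a TEV protease site would permit tag removal after affinity purification. The catalogue also lists an N-terminal HisTev tag, whereas the only histidine tag detected in the feature table is a short stretch downstream of the insert, so the exact His tag arrangement cannot be settled from these fields.

Oriented divergently from the polH cassette, the late p6.9 promoter drives E. coli β-glucuronidase (GUS), a reporter that can mark recombinant virus. The design points to recombinant expression and purification of this mutated LRRK2 fragment, although the record does not state a specific application.
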