Addgene plasmid #40420: LRRK2_1867_2161_F1908A_L1936R_V2048S
Depositing lab: Michael J Fox Foundation MJFF. Depositing organization: Michael J Fox Foundation.
Backbone
  Vector backbone: pEMB017
  Backbone manufacturer: Emerald
  Vector type: Baculovirus
Growth in bacteria
  Bacterial resistance: Ampicillin, 100 μg/mL
  Growth temperature: 37°C
  Growth strain: Top10
  Copy number: High Copy
Gene/Insert
  Gene/Insert name: LRRK2
  Species: H. sapiens (human)
  Mutation: aa1867_2161; F1908A, L1936R, V2048S
  Entrez Gene: LRRK2 (a.k.a. AURA17, DARDARIN, PARK8, RIPK7, ROCO2)
  Promoter: polH
  Tag / fusion protein: HisTev (N terminal on insert); GST-Tev (N terminal on insert)
  Cloning method: Restriction Enzyme; 5′ cloning site BamHI (destroyed during cloning); 3′ cloning site HindIII (destroyed during cloning)
  Sequencing primers: 5′ DSP2466For:GAATTTCGTCGACAGATC; 3′ DSP2466Rev:AATAACCCGGATCAGCTT
Terms and licenses: Academic/Nonprofit Terms; Industry Terms
How to cite: LRRK2_1867_2161_F1908A_L1936R_V2048S was a gift from Michael J Fox Foundation MJFF (Addgene plasmid # 40420 ; http://n2t.net/addgene:40420 ; RRID:Addgene_40420)
