>Addgene plasmid #40420 | LRRK2_1867_2161_F1908A_L1936R_V2048S | addgene partial sequence | sequence record 53152 | DSP2466Rev 5'-AATAACCCGGATCAGCTT-3'
GTGGTGGTGGTGCTCGAGTGCTTACTAAAGCTTATCATCAGTTATGGTGAGTAGCAACCATACATTCCAC
GATAACATTCTTAGGCAGGAGAATACGGCGAGTCAGACAGACGAGTTCAGCGCTGTTAAGGATGTCGAAC
ACTTGAGCAGAGGTTGGACGTTCCTGAGGGTTTTCTTTAAGGCACTGTTTGATGAGCTTCTCTACCATCG
GCCACGGAGCGCAACCGTATTCTTTAACCGGGTCTGGCAGCTTGCCCTGGATTTCCAGTTCGTCGAATTC
GTTAGGGAACTTCAGACCTTCTACGATACGGCCGCCGGTAGTCAGGATATCGTACAGGAGCAGACCGAAC
GAGTAAACGTCAGCTTGCTGGTTGTAAATGGAGTTGCCACGAGCCACTTCTGGAGCACGGAAACCCGGCG
TACCTTCGCTTGTTTTAATGCCCATGCGGCAGCAGTACTGCGCAATACCATAGTCTGCAATCTTAGCGAT
GATGGCAGCGTTCGGGTACAGAGTAAACAGCAGTACATTATGAGGTTTCAGGTCGCGATAAATGATCATT
GCAGAATGAAGATAACGCAGGCCGTCAGCTACATGCAGAGCGATACGATGCTGCAGAGTACGGGTCAGAG
AAGCCTTGTCCTGCTGCAGCAGGCGGTCGAGAGAGCCCTTGGATGCCAGCTCCATCACCAGCATACGAGG
ACGGATGCCAGCGGCACGCAGGGAGATGAGGCTCGGATGGTGCAGATGACACAGAACGACCAGTTCCTGA
CGGAGCAGACGGAGCGAGGTGTGCTTGTTAGCGATCTTTACGGCGACTTCTTCGCCTTCATAAGCAGCAC
GGTATACGGAGCCGAAAGAGCCGTCGCCGAGCAGGAATTCTGGAGCTTGTTCAAATTCGAGCTCATCGTT
GTTGAGCATGATGTTGGATCCGC
