>Addgene plasmid #40420 | LRRK2_1867_2161_F1908A_L1936R_V2048S | addgene partial sequence | sequence record 53153 | DSP2466For 5'-GAATTTCGTCGACAGATC-3'
ATAAATAAGTATTTTACTGTTTTCGTAACAGTTTTGTAATAAAAAAACCTATAAATATAGGATCTATGCA
CCACCATCACCACCATCACCACGAGAACCTTTATTTCCAAGGATCAATGGCACCGATCCTGGGGTATTGG
AAGATCAAGGGCCTAGTGCAGCCCACTCGTCTGCTCCTGGAGTACCTAGAAGAGAAGTATGAGGAGCACC
TTTATGAGCGGGACGAGGGTGACAAGTGGCGCAATAAGAAATTCGAGCTAGGCTTGGAATTCCCCAATCT
GCCTTATTACATCGATGGCGACGTTAAGTTGACTCAGTCCATGGCCATCATCCGCTACATCGCCGACAAG
CACAATATGCTAGGCGGGTGCCCGAAGGAGCGAGCTGAGATCTCTATGTTGGAAGGGGCCGTGCTGGATA
TCCGCTACGGCGTGAGCCGCATTGCATACTCAAAGGATTTCGAGACCCTCAAGGTTGACTTCCTGTCAAA
GCTGCCTGAAATGCTAAAGATGTTCGAAGACCGTCTCTGTCATAAGACCTACCTGAACGGGGACCACGTG
ACACACCCGGACTTTATGTTGTATGACGCTCTGGACGTCGTGCTTTATATGGACCCTATGTGCCTGGACG
CTTTTCCCAAACTAGTGTGTTTCAAGAAACGTATCGAAGCTATCCCTCAGATTGATAAGTACCTGAAGTC
CTCAAAGTACATCGCCTGGCCCCTTCAAGGTTGGCAAGCCACATTTGGCGGTGGCGACCATCCTCCCAA
